>Addgene plasmid #152225 | pGBW-m4133632 | depositor full sequence | sequence record 295237 | Full Sequence
CACCATGGGCTATATAAACGTTTTCGCTTTTCCGTTTACGATATATAGTCTACTCTTGTGCAGAATGAAT
TCTCGTAACTACATAGCACAAGTAGATGTAGTTAACTTTAATCTCACAGAAAACCTTTACTTTCAGTCGA
TGAGTGACAAAATCATTCATCTAACCGATGACTCCTTTGATACAGACGTGTTGAAGGCCGATGGTGCGAT
ACTGGTAGATTTCTGGGCTGAATGGTGTGGCCCGTGCAAGATGATCGCACCCATTCTGGACGAGATCGCC
GACGAGTATCAAGGAAAATTAACTGTCGCTAAGCTTAATATAGATCAGAACCCAGGGACGGCACCTAAAT
ACGGCATCAGGGGAATACCTACCCTCCTGCTCTTTAAGAATGGGGAAGTTGCCGCGACAAAAGTGGGAGC
CCTGTCTAAGGGCCAGCTAAAAGAGTTCTTGGACGCTAACCTGGCAGGTTCAGGCTCGGGGCACATGCAC
CATCACCATCACCATAGCAGCGGGCTCGTGCCACGCGGCTAAGGATCCGCAGGCCTCTGCTAGCTTGACT
GACTGAGATACAGCGTACCTTCAGCTCACAGACATGATAAGATACATTGATGAGTTTGGACAAACCACAA
CTAGAATGCAGTGAAAAAAATGCTTTATTTGTGAAATTTGTGATGCTATTGCTTTATTTGTAACCATTAT
AAGCTGCAATAAACAAGTTAACAACAACAATTGCATTCATTTTATGTTTCAGGTTCAGGGGGAGGTGTGG
GAGGTTTTTTAAAGCAAGTAAAACCTCTACAAATGTGGTATTGGCCCATCTCTATCGGTATCGTAGCATA
ACCCCTTGGGGCCTCTAAACGGGTCTTGAGGGGTTTTTTGTGCCCCTCGGGCCGGATTGCTATCTACCGG
CATTGGCGCAGAAAAAAATGCCTGATGCGACGCTGCGCGTCTTATACTCCCACATATGCCAGATTCAGCA
ACGGATACGGCTTCCCCAACTTGCCCACTTCCATACGTGTCCTCCTTACCAGAAATTTATCCTTAAGGTC
GTCAGCTATCCTGCAGGCGATCTCTCGATTTCGATCAAGACATTCCTTTAATGGTCTTTTCTGGACACCA
CTAGGGGTCAGAAGTAGTTCATCAAACTTTCTTCCCTCCCTAATCTCATTGGTTACCTTGGGCTATCGAA
ACTTAATTAACCAGTCAAGTCAGCTACTTGGCGAGATCGACTTGTCTGGGTTTCGACTACGCTCAGAATT
GCGTCAGTCAAGTTCGATCTGGTCCTTGCTATTGCACCCGTTCTCCGATTACGAGTTTCATTTAAATCAT
GTGAGCAAAAGGCCAGCAAAAGGCCAGGAACCGTAAAAAGGCCGCGTTGCTGGCGTTTTTCCATAGGCTC
CGCCCCCCTGACGAGCATCACAAAAATCGACGCTCAAGTCAGAGGTGGCGAAACCCGACAGGACTATAAA
GATACCAGGCGTTTCCCCCTGGAAGCTCCCTCGTGCGCTCTCCTGTTCCGACCCTGCCGCTTACCGGATA
CCTGTCCGCCTTTCTCCCTTCGGGAAGCGTGGCGCTTTCTCATAGCTCACGCTGTAGGTATCTCAGTTCG
GTGTAGGTCGTTCGCTCCAAGCTGGGCTGTGTGCACGAACCCCCCGTTCAGCCCGACCGCTGCGCCTTAT
CCGGTAACTATCGTCTTGAGTCCAACCCGGTAAGACACGACTTATCGCCACTGGCAGCAGCCACTGGTAA
CAGGATTAGCAGAGCGAGGTATGTAGGCGGTGCTACAGAGTTCTTGAAGTGGTGGCCTAACTACGGCTAC
ACTAGAAGAACAGTATTTGGTATCTGCGCTCTGCTGAAGCCAGTTACCTTCGGAAAAAGAGTTGGTAGCT
CTTGATCCGGCAAACAAACCACCGCTGGTAGCGGTGGTTTTTTTGTTTGCAAGCAGCAGATTACGCGCAG
AAAAAAAGGATCTCAAGAAGATCCTTTGATCTTTTCTACGGGGTCTGACGCTCAGTGGAACGAAAACTCA
CGTTAAGGGATTTTGGTCATGAGATTATCAAAAAGGATCTTCACCTAGATCCTTTTAAATTAAAAATGAA
GTTTTAAATCAATCTAAAGTATATATGAGTAAACTTGGTCTGACAGTTACCAATGCTTAATCAGTGAGGC
ACCTATCTCAGCGATCTGTCTATTTCGTTCATCCATAGTTGCATTTAAATTTCCGAACTCTCCAAGGCCC
TCGTCGGAAAATCTTCAAACCTTTCGTCCGATCCATCTTGCAGGCTACCTCTCGAACGAACTATCGCAAG
TCTCTTGGCCGGCCTTGCGCCTTGGCTATTGCTTGGCAGCGCCTATCGCCAGGTATTACTCCAATCCCGA
ATATCCGAGATCGGGATCACCCGAGAGAAGTTCAACCTACATCCTCAATCCCGATCTATCCGAGATCCGA
GGAATATCGAAATCGGGGCGCGCCTGGCCTCCGCGCCGGGTTTTGGCGCCTCCCGCGGGCGCCCCCCTCG
TCACGGCGAGCGCTGCCACGTCAGACGAAGGGCGCAGGAGCGTCCTGATCCTTCCGCCCGGACGCTCAGG
ACAGCGGCCCGCTGCTCATAAGACTCGGCCTTAGAACCCCAGTATCAGCAGAAGGACATTTTAGGACGGG
ACTTGGGTGACTCTAGGGCACTGGTTTTCTTTCCAGAGAGCGGAACAGGCGAGGAAAAGTAGTCCCTTCT
CGGCGATTCTGCGGAGGGATCTCCGTGGGGCGGTGAACGCCGATGATTATATAAGGACGCGCCGGGTGTG
GCACAGCTAGTTCCGTCGCAGCCGGGATTTGGGTCGCGGTTCTTGTTTGTGGATCGCTGTGATCGTCACT
TGGTGAGTAGCGGGCTGCTGGGCTGGCCGGGGCTTTCGTGGCCGCCGGGCCGCTCGGTGGGACGGAAGCG
TGTGGAGAGACCGCCAAGGGCTGTAGTCTGGGTCCGCGAGCAAGGTTGCCCTGAACTGGGGGTTGGGGGG
AGCGCAGCAAAATGGCGGCTGTTCCCGAGTCTTGAATGGAAGACGCTTGTGAGGCGGGCTGTGAGGTCGT
TGAAACAAGGTGGGGGGCATGGTGGGCGGCAAGAACCCAAGGTCTTGAGCCCTTCGCTAATGCGGGAAAG
CTCTTATTCGGGTGAGATGGGCTGGGCACCATCTGGGGACCCTGACGTGAAGTTTGTCACTGACTGGAGA
ACTCGGTTTGTCGTCTGTTGCGGGGGCGGCAGTTATGGCGGTGCCGTTGGGCAGTGCACCCGTACCTTTG
GGAGCGCGCGCCCTCGTCGTGTCGTGACGTCACCCGTTCTGTTGGCTTATAATGCAGGGTGGGGCCACCT
GCCGGTAGGTGTGCGGTAGGCTTTTCTCCGTCGCAGGACGCAGGGTTCGGGCCTAGGGTAGGCTCTCCTG
AATCGACAGGCGCCGGACCTCTGGTGAGGGGAGGGATAAGTGAGGCGTCAGTTTCTTTGGTCGGTTTTAT
GTACCTATCTTCTTAAGTAGCTGAAGCTCCGGTTTTGAACTATGCGCTCGGGGTTGGCGAGTGTGTTTTG
TGAAGTTTTTTAGGCACCTTTTGAAATGTAATCATTTGGGTCAATATGTAATTTTCAGTGTTAGACTTGT
AAATTGTCCGCTAAATTCTGGCCGTTTTTGGCTTTTTTGTTAGACAACATGGGTAAAAAGCCTGAACTCA
CCGCGACGTCTGTCGAGAAGTTTCTGATCGAAAAGTTCGACAGCGTCTCCGACCTGATGCAGCTCTCGGA
GGGCGAAGAATCTCGTGCTTTCAGCTTCGATGTAGGAGGGCGTGGATATGTCCTGCGGGTAAATAGCTGC
GCCGATGGTTTCTACAAAGATCGTTATGTTTATCGGCACTTTGCATCCGCCGCGCTCCCGATTCCGGAAG
TGCTTGACATTGGGGAGTTCAGCGAGAGCCTGACCTATTGCATCTCCCGCCGTGCACAGGGTGTCACGTT
GCAAGACCTGCCTGAAACCGAACTGCCCGCTGTTCTGCAGCCGGTCGCGGAGGCAATGGATGCCATCGCT
GCCGCCGATCTTAGCCAGACGAGCGGGTTCGGCCCATTCGGACCGCAAGGAATCGGTCAATACACTACAT
GGCGTGATTTCATATGCGCGATTGCTGATCCCCATGTGTATCACTGGCAAACTGTGATGGACGACACCGT
CAGTGCGTCCGTCGCGCAGGCTCTCGATGAGCTGATGCTTTGGGCCGAGGACTGCCCCGAAGTCCGGCAC
CTCGTGCACGCGGATTTCGGCTCCAACAATGTCCTGACGGACAATGGCCGCATAACAGCGGTCATTGACT
GGAGCGAGGCGATGTTCGGGGATTCCCAATACGAGGTCGCCAACATCTTCTTCTGGAGGCCGTGGTTGGC
TTGTATGGAGCAGCAGACGCGCTACTTCGAGCGGAGGCATCCGGAGCTTGCAGGATCGCCCCGGCTCCGG
GCGTATATGCTCCGCATTGGTCTTGACCAACTCTATCAGAGCTTGGTTGACGGCAATTTCGATGATGCAG
CTTGGGCGCAGGGTCGATGCGACGCAATCGTCCGATCCGGAGCCGGGACTGTCGGGCGTACACAAATCGC
CCGCAGAAGCGCCGCCGTCTGGACCGATGGCTGTGTAGAAGTACTCGCCGATAGTGGAAACCGACGCCCC
AGCACTCGTCCGAGGGCAAAGGAATAAGCTAGTATGTAAGCCTAGTCTTAGATAATAAAATCGCTATCCA
TCGAAGATGGATGTGTGTTGGTTTTTTGTGTGTGTAACGCTAGGCGCGCCTGGTGTACCGAGAACGATCC
TCTCAGTGCGAGTCTCGACGATCCATATCGTTGCTTGGCAGTCAGCCAGTCGGAATCCAGCTTGGGACCC
AGGAAGTCCAATCGTCAGATATTGTACTCAAGCCTGGTCACGGCAGCGTACCGATCTGTTTAAACCTAGA
TATTGATAGTCTGATCGGTCAACGTATAATCGAGTCCTAGCTTTTGCAAACATCTATCAAGAGACAGGAT
CAGCAGGAGGCTTTCGCATGAGTATTCAACATTTCCGTGTCGCCCTTATTCCCTTTTTTGCGGCATTTTG
CCTTCCTGTTTTTGCTCACCCAGAAACGCTGGTGAAAGTAAAAGATGCTGAAGATCAGTTGGGTGCGCGA
GTGGGTTACATCGAACTGGATCTCAACAGCGGTAAGATCCTTGAGAGTTTTCGCCCCGAAGAACGCTTTC
CAATGATGAGCACTTTTAAAGTTCTGCTATGTGGCGCGGTATTATCCCGTATTGACGCCGGGCAAGAGCA
ACTCGGTCGCCGCATACACTATTCTCAGAATGACTTGGTTGAGTATTCACCAGTCACAGAAAAGCATCTT
ACGGATGGCATGACAGTAAGAGAATTATGCAGTGCTGCCATAACCATGAGTGATAACACTGCGGCCAACT
TACTTCTGACAACGATTGGAGGACCGAAGGAGCTAACCGCTTTTTTGCACAACATGGGGGATCATGTAAC
TCGCCTTGATCGTTGGGAACCGGAGCTGAATGAAGCCATACCAAACGACGAGCGTGACACCACGATGCCT
GTAGCAATGGCAACAACCTTGCGTAAACTATTAACTGGCGAACTACTTACTCTAGCTTCCCGGCAACAGT
TGATAGACTGGATGGAGGCGGATAAAGTTGCAGGACCACTTCTGCGCTCGGCCCTTCCGGCTGGCTGGTT
TATTGCTGATAAATCTGGAGCCGGTGAGCGTGGGTCTCGCGGTATCATTGCAGCACTGGGGCCAGATGGT
AAGCCCTCCCGTATCGTAGTTATCTACACGACGGGGAGTCAGGCAACTATGGATGAACGAAATAGACAGA
TCGCTGAGATAGGTGCCTCACTGATTAAGCATTGGTAACCGATTCTAGGTGCATTGGCGCAGAAAAAAAT
GCCTGATGCGACGCTGCGCGTCTTATACTCCCACATATGCCAGATTCAGCAACGGATACGGCTTCCCCAA
CTTGCCCACTTCCATACGTGTCCTCCTTACCAGAAATTTATCCTTAAGATCGTTTAAACTCGACTCTGGC
TCTATCGAATCTCCGTCGTTTCGAGCTTACGCGAACAGCCGTGGCGCTCATTTGCTCGTCGGGCATCGAA
TCTCGTCAGCTATCGTCAGCTTACCTTTTTGGCAGCGATCGCGGCTCCCGACATCTTGGACCATTAGCTC
CACAGGTATCTTCTTCCCTCTAGTGGTCATAACAGCAGCTTCAGCTACCTCTCAATTCAAAAAACCCCTC
AAGACCCGTTTAGAGGCCCCAAGGGGTTATGCTATCAATCGTTGCGTTACACACACAAAAAACCAACACA
CATCCATCTTCGATGGATAGCGATTTTATTATCTAACTGCTGATCGAGTGTAGCCAGATCTAGTAATCAA
TTACGGGGTCATTAGTTCATAGCCCATATATGGAGTTCCGCGTTACATAACTTACGGTAAATGGCCCGCC
TGGCTGACCGCCCAACGACCCCCGCCCATTGACGTCAATAATGACGTATGTTCCCATAGTAACGCCAATA
GGGACTTTCCATTGACGTCAATGGGTGGAGTATTTACGGTAAACTGCCCACTTGGCAGTACATCAAGTGT
ATCATATGCCAAGTACGCCCCCTATTGACGTCAATGACGGTAAATGGCCCGCCTGGCATTATGCCCAGTA
CATGACCTTATGGGACTTTCCTACTTGGCAGTACATCTACGTATTAGTCATCGCTATTACCATGCTGATG
CGGTTTTGGCAGTACATCAATGGGCGTGGATAGCGGTTTGACTCACGGGGATTTCCAAGTCTCCACCCCA
TTGACGTCAATGGGAGTTTGTTTTGGCACCAAAATCAACGGGACTTTCCAAAATGTCGTAACAACTCCGC
CCCATTGACGCAAATGGGCGGTAGGCGTGTACGGTGGGAGGTCTATATAAGCAGAGCTGGTTTAGTGAAC
CGTCAGATCAGATCTTTGTCGATCCTACCATCCACTCGACACACCCGCCAGCGGCCGC
Features (pLannotate 1.2.2; 21 found; start..end, strand, type, name):
     49..108     +  ncRNA          Corona pk3: Accession: RF00165 - Coronavirus 3' UTR pseudoknot
    140..466     +  CDS            trxA: THIO_ECO57 - Experimental evidence at protein level: Swiss-Prot protein existence level 1. Participates in various redox reactions through the reversible oxidation of its active center dithiol to a disulfide and catalyzes dithiol-disulfide exchange reactions. From Escherichia coli O157:H7.
    488..505     +  CDS            6xHis: 6xHis affinity tag
    598..719     -  polyA_signal   SV40 poly(A) signal: SV40 polyadenylation signal
    742..811     -  CDS            large T antigen (fragment): large T antigen from SV40 (simian virus 40)
    834..880     +  terminator     T7 terminator: transcription terminator for bacteriophage T7 RNA polymerase
    910..1046    +  terminator     rrnG terminator: transcription terminator from the E. coli ribosomal RNA rrnG operon (Albrechtsen et al., 1991)
   1091..1162    +  misc_feature   3' β-globin insulator: insulator downstream of the human β-globin locus (Farrell et al., 2002)
   1388..1976    -  rep_origin     ori: high-copy-number ColE1/pMB1/pBR322/pUC origin of replication
   2148..2212    -  CDS            bla(M) (fragment): β-lactamase lacking the signal sequence; bla(M); allows cytosolic expression of β-lactamase
   2476..3685    +  promoter       UbC promoter: human ubiquitin C promoter
   3695..4716    +  CDS            HygR (fragment): hygromycin B phosphotransferase confers resistance to hygromycin
   4744..4792    +  polyA_signal   poly(A) signal: synthetic polyadenylation signal
   5058..5918    +  CDS            AmpR: β-lactamase; bla; confers resistance to ampicillin, carbenicillin, and related antibiotics
   5931..6067    +  terminator     rrnG terminator: transcription terminator from the E. coli ribosomal RNA rrnG operon (Albrechtsen et al., 1991)
   6212..6283    +  misc_feature   5' β-globin insulator: insulator upstream of the human β-globin locus (Farrell et al., 2002)
   6288..6334    -  terminator     T7 terminator: transcription terminator for bacteriophage T7 RNA polymerase
   6352..6400    -  polyA_signal   poly(A) signal: synthetic polyadenylation signal
   6481..6784    +  enhancer       CMV enhancer: human cytomegalovirus immediate early enhancer
   6857..6874    -  promoter       CMV promoter (fragment): human cytomegalovirus (CMV) immediate early promoter
   6937..6988    +  promoter       CMVd2 promoter: truncated human cytomegalovirus (CMV) immediate early promoter that yields moderately reduced expression relative to the full-length promoter
