[The description below was written by a language model from this plasmid's Addgene catalogue record and pLannotate feature annotations shown in this document.]
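Description:
pGBW-m4133632 is a mammalian expression plasmid built on the pTwist_CMV_Hygro_6 backbone to express the wild-type SARS-CoV-2 ORF10 protein, a very short accessory open reading frame from near the 3' end of the viral genome. It is maintained in E. coli through a high-copy ColE1/pUC-type origin and an ampicillin resistance gene (β-lactamase). For selection in mammalian cells it carries a separate cassette in which the human ubiquitin C promoter drives hygromycin B phosphotransferase, followed by a synthetic poly(A) signal.

The expression unit begins with the CMV immediate-early enhancer and promoter elements, which run across the numbering origin of the circular map into the ORF10 insert. The automated annotation does not label ORF10 as a coding feature. Instead it flags a "coronavirus 3' UTR pseudoknot" motif in that region, which probably reflects the position of ORF10 in the viral genome rather than a deliberately added RNA element. Downstream, the catalogue lists a cleavable TEV site and thioredoxin (TRX) as a C-terminal fusion supplied by the backbone. The feature table supports this with an E. coli trxA coding sequence followed by a 6xHis tag, although the TEV site itself is not annotated. Thioredoxin is commonly used to aid solubility and stability, and the His tag allows affinity capture. TEV cleavage should release the fusion partner.

An SV40 poly(A) signal is annotated downstream on the opposite strand. Bacterial T7 and rrnG terminators and β-globin insulator elements flank the cassettes, presumably to limit transcriptional read-through and interference. The plasmid is suited to transient or hygromycin-selected stable expression of tagged ORF10 for functional, interaction or purification studies.
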