Addgene plasmid #152225: pGBW-m4133632
Purpose: Mammalian expression plasmid for SARS-CoV-2 ORF10 protein
Depositing lab: Ginkgo Bioworks & Benjie Chen. Depositing organization: Ginkgo Bioworks.
Backbone
  Vector backbone: pTwist_CMV_Hygro_6
  Backbone size w/o insert (bp): 6525
  Vector type: Mammalian Expression
  Selectable markers: Hygromycin
Growth in bacteria
  Bacterial resistance: Ampicillin, 100 μg/mL
  Growth temperature: 37°C
  Growth strain: DH5alpha
  Copy number: High Copy
Gene/Insert
  Gene/Insert name: SARS-CoV-2 ORF10 protein
  Species: Severe acute respiratory syndrome coronavirus 2
  Insert size (bp): 110
  Mutation: wt
  Entrez Gene: ORF10 (a.k.a. GU280_gp11)
  Promoter: CMV
  Tag / fusion protein: Cleavable TEV;TRX (C terminal on backbone)
  Cloning method: Unknown
Resource information
  A portion of this plasmid was derived from a plasmid made by: GinkgoBioworks
Depositor comments: NCBI reference sequence: YP_009725255.1
How to cite: pGBW-m4133632 was a gift from Ginkgo Bioworks & Benjie Chen (Addgene plasmid # 152225 ; http://n2t.net/addgene:152225 ; RRID:Addgene_152225)
